>Addgene plasmid #167516 | pBLxVi5 | addgene full sequence | sequence record 332866 | Addgene NGS Result
GTCCAGAACGGTCTTCAGGCGCTCCCGAAGGTCTCGGGCCGTCTCTTGGGCTTGATCGGCCTTCTTGCGC
ATCTCACGCGCTCCTGCGGCGGCCTGTAGGGCAGGCTCATACCCCTGCCGAACCGCTTTTGTCAGCCGGT
CGGCCACGGCTTCCGGCGTCTCAACGCGCTTTGAGATTCCCAGCTTTTCGGCCAATCCCTGCGGTGCATA
GGCGCGTGGCTCGACCGCTTGCGGGCTGATGGTGACGTGGCCCACTGGTGGCCGCTCCAGGGCCTCGTAG
AACGCCTGAATGCGCGTGTGACGTGCCTTGCTGCCCTCGATGCCCCGTTGCAGCCCTAGATCGGCCACAG
CGGCCGCAAACGTGGTCTGGTCGCGGGTCATCTGCGCTTTGTTGCCGATGAACTCCTTGGCCGACAGCCT
GCCGTCCTGCGTCAGCGGCACCACGAACGCGGTCATGTGCGGGCTGGTTTCGTCACGGTGGATGCTGGCC
GTCACGATGCGATCCGCCCCGTACTTGTCCGCCAGCCACTTGTGCGCCTTCTCGAAGAACGCCGCCTGCT
GTTCTTGGCTGGCCGACTTCCACCATTCCGGGCTGGCCGTCATGACGTACTCGACCGCCAACACAGCGTC
CTTGCGCCGCTTCTCTGGCAGCAACTCGCGCAGTCGGCCCATCGCTTCATCGGTGCTGCTGGCCGCCCAG
TGCTCGTTCTCTGGCGTCCTGCTGGCGTCAGCGTTGGGCGTCTCGCGCTCGCGGTAGGCGTGCTTGAGAC
TGGCCGCCACGTTGCCCATTTTCGCCAGCTTCTTGCATCGCATGATCGCGTATGCCGCCATGCCTGCCCC
TCCCTTTTGGTGTCCAACCGGCTCGACGGGGGCAGCGCAAGGCGGTGCCTCCGGCGGGCCACTCAATGCT
TGAGTATACTCACTAGACTTTGCTTCGCAAAGTAGTGACCGCCTACGGCGGCTGCGGCGCCCTACGGGCT
TGCTCTCAGGGCTTCGCCCTGCGCGGTCGCTGCGCTCCCTTGCCAGCCCGTGGATATGTGGACGATGGCC
GCGAGCGGCCACCGGCTGGCTCGCTTCGCTCGGCCCGTGGACAACCCTGCTGGACAAGCTGATGGACAGG
CTGCGCCTGCCCACGAGCTTGACCACAGGGATTGCCCACCGGCTACCCAGCCTTCGACCACATACCCACC
GGCTCCAACTGCGCGGCCTGCGGCCTTGCCCCATCAATTTTTTTAATTTTCTCTGGGGAAAAGCCTCCGG
CCTGCGGCCTGCGCGCTTCGCTTGCCGGTTGGACACCAAGTGGAAGGCGGGTCAAGGCTCGCGCAGCGAC
CGCGCAGCGGCTTGGCCTTGACGCGCCTGGAACGACCCAAGCCTATGCGAGTGGGGGCAGTCGAAGGGCG
AAGCCCGCCCGCCTGCCCCCCGAGCCTCACGGCGGCGAGTGCGGGGGTTCCAAGGGGGCAGCGCCACCTT
GGGCAAGGCCGAAGGCCGCGCAGTCGATCAACAAGCCCCGGAGGGGCCACTTTTTGCCGGAGGGGGAGCC
GCGCCGAAGGCGTGGGGGAACCCCGCAGGGGTGCCCTTCTTTGGGCACCAAAGAACTAGATATAGGGCGA
AATGCGAAAGACTTAAAAATCAACAACTTAAAAAAGGGGGGTACGCAACAGCTCATTGCGGCACCCCCCG
CAATAGCTCATTGCGTAGGTTAAAGAAAATCTGTAATTGACTGCCACTTTTACGCAACGCATAATTGTTG
TCGCGCTGCCGAAAAGTTGCAGCTGATTGCGCATGGTGCCGCAACCGTGCGGCACCCCTACCGCATGGAG
ATAAGCATGGCCACGCAGTCCAGAGAAATCGGCATTCAAGCCAAGAACAAGCCCGGTCACTGGGTGCAAA
CGGAACGCAAAGCGCATGAGGCGTGGGCCGGGCTTATTGCGAGGAAACCCACGGCGGCAATGCTGCTGCA
TCACCTCGTGGCGCAGATGGGCCACCAGAACGCCGTGGTGGTCAGCCAGAAGACACTTTCCAAGCTCATC
GGACGTTCTTTGCGGACGGTCCAATACGCAGTCAAGGACTTGGTGGCCGAGCGCTGGATCTCCGTCGTGA
AGCTCAACGGCCCCGGCACCGTGTCGGCCTACGTGGTCAATGACCGCGTGGCGTGGGGCCAGCCCCGCGA
CCAGTTGCGCCTGTCGGTGTTCAGTGCCGCCGTGGTGGTTGATCACGACGACCAGGACGAATCGCTGTTG
GGGCATGGCGACCTGCGCCGCATCCCGACCCTGTATCCGGGCGAGCAGCAACTACCGACCGGCCCCGGCG
AGGAGCCGCCCAGCCAGCCCGGCATTCCGGGCATGGAACCAGACCTGCCAGCCTTGACCGAAACGGAGGA
ATGGGAACGGCGCGGGCAGCAGCGCCTGCCGATGCCCGATGAGCCGTGTTTTCTGGACGATGGCGAGCCG
TTGGAGCCGCCGACACGGGTCACGCTGCCGCGCCGGTAGCACTTGGGTTGCGCAGCAACCCGTAAGTGCG
CTGTTCCAGACTATCGGCTGTAGCCGCCTCGCCGCCCTATACCTTGTCTGCCTCCCCGCGTTGCGTCGCG
GTGCATGGAGCCGGGCCACCTCGACCTGAATGGAAGCCGGCGGCACCTCGCTAACGGATTCACCGTTTTT
ATCAGGCTCTGGGAGGCAGAATAAATGATCATATCGTCAATTATTACCTCCACGGGGAGAGCCTGAGCAA
ACTGGCCTCAGGCATTTGAGAAGCACACGGTCACACTGCTTCCGGTAGTCAATAAACCGGTAAACCAGCA
ATAGACATAAGCGGCTATTTAACGACCCTGCCCTGAACCGACGACCGGGTCGAATTTGCTTTCGAATTTC
TGCCATTCATCCGCTTATTATCACTTATTCAGGCGTAGCAACCAGGCGTTTAAGGGCACCAATAACTGCC
TTAAAAAAATTACGCCCCGCCCTGCCACTCATCGCAGTACGGCCTATTGGTTAAAAAATGAGCTGATTTA
ACAAAAATTTAACGCGAATTTTAACAAAATATTAACGCTTACAATTTCCATTCGCCATTCAGGCTGCGCA
ACTGTTGGGAAGGGCGATCGGTGCGGGCCTCTTCGCTATTACGCCAGCTGGCGAAAGGGGGATGTGCTGC
AAGGCGATTAAGTTGGGTAACGCCAGGGTTTTCCCAGTCACGACGTTGTAAAACGACGGCCAGTGATCAA
TTTTTAAAGTATGGGCAATCAATTGCTCCTGTTAAAATTGCTTTAGAAATACTTTGGCAGCGGTTTGTTG
TATTGAGTTTCATTTGCGCATTGGTTAAATGGAAAGTGACAGTACGCTCACTGCAACCTAATATTTTTGA
AATATCCCAAGAGCTTTTTCCTTCGCATGCCCACGCTAAACATTCTTTTTCTCTTTTGGTTAAATCGTTG
TTTGATTTATTATTTGCTATATTTATTTTTCGATAATTATCAACTAGAGAAGGAACAATTAATGGTATGT
TCATACACGCATGTAAAAATAAACTATCTATATAGTTGTCTTTTTCTGAATGTGCAAAACTAAGCATTCC
GAAGCCATTGTTAGCCGTATGAATAGGGAAACTAAACCCAGTGATAAGACCTGATGTTTTCGCTTCTTTA
ATTACATTTGGAGATTTTTTATTTACAGCATTGTTTTCAAATATATTCCAATTAATTGGTGAATGATTGG
AGTTAGAATAATCTACTATAGGATCATATTTTATCAAATTAGCGTCATCATAATATTGCCTCCATTTTTT
AGGGTAATTATCTAGGATTGAAATATCAGATTTAACCATAGAATGAGGATAAATGATCGCGAGTAAATAA
TATTCACAATGTACCATTTTAGTCATATCAGATAAGCATTGATTAATATCATTATTGCTTCTACAAGCTT
TAATTTTATTAATTATTCTGTATGTGTCGTCGGCATTTATGTTTTTCATTCTGCCCCTCCGAAAGGCTTA
AGTCCTCGCGTAGTACCTGGGCGCTATCATGCCATACCGCGAAAGGTTTTGCGCCATTCGATGGCGCGCC
GCCCAATTATTGAAGGCCTCCCTAACGGGGGGCCTTTTTTTGTTTCTGGTCTCCCGCTTAACGATCGTTG
GCTGACCTGTAGGATCGTACAGGTTTACGCAAGAAAATGGTTTGTTACAGTCGAATAAAAGCTGTCACCG
GATGTGCTTTCCGGTCTGATGAGTCCGTGAGGACGAAACAGCCTCTACAAATAATTTTGTTTAAGAACTG
GGAAGAGCGCAGATTAAAGAGGAGAAATACTAGATGACGGTTAGAGAAAACACCATCTCAATCATCGGAG
CGGGCATTTCAGGTATTTTTTGCGCGCTAACGTTAGCAAAATCAAAAGAGTGTAAAAATACAACCATTCG
GGTTTATGAGCATAAGGATCGCGTGGGTGGTCGCGCACATGCCGTAAAAGTCAATGATCACTATGTTGAC
TTAGGTGCTGGACGCTTTTCTTCAGGGCTTCATCATAATGTCAAAGAGCAAGTTAAGTTGCTTGATTTGG
CATATGAAAAATTCCCTTTTACACAACTAAAAAGACCGCAAGCATTGCATAAAAGTTTAAAGAGCATTCT
GAAAAATTTGAAACCACTTTGTGATGAACATCCCCACGATTCATTTGAAGAGTTTTTAACTATTTACGTA
GGCAGAATCCAAGCAAAAGAAATGATCAACGCATTGGGTTATGACTCTTTAGCTCTGCCGAATATTACGC
CACATATCGCTTACGATATAATTGAAAAACACCCCGAGATTCAGGGGTTTTCTGACAATGCTGGCTATGA
GTGGTTTAACCTGAAGGAAGGCTTTTCTGCACTGACCGAGAAGCTCTATGAGCAGGCTCTAGCACACGGT
GTTGAGTTTCATTTTGGACATGAGCTGATCAGTCTAGAAGCTGATACTGCGTCCCCTTCACTCATATTGA
AAAAAGACAATCAGCAAACAGTGATCATAGACGAAGGTGAAATGATTTTAACTTTTCCTCCAACAGCTAT
GAAAAAGCTAGATTGTGGTTTTCCACAAGATTGGAGCAACTATACCTATGGTTCAATTCCGTTGTTCAAA
GGCTTCTTGTTTTACGATGCACCTTGGTGGCAAGAGCTCGACTTAGCCGATCATGTTGTCATTGCCAACA
GCCCGATGCGCAAGCTGTATTTTAAGGACAATAGATATGTATTTTTTTATACCGATAGTGAATATGCGAA
CTTTTGGCGTGACGCCACATTAAAAGGTGAAGCACATTACTTACAAACGGTAAAAGAACTTATGGCAGAG
GCGCTAAAGTGTCATGTAAGCCAACTCCCAGATCCCAACAATCACACATACAAACACTGGGTCCATGGTG
TTGAGTTCTCCCAAGAATCTTGCCCAAATCACCCTGAAACACTTGAACACAAACGGTCTCATATCATCTC
AGCATCAGATGCTTATACATCTCATTGTGGTTGGATGGAGGGCGGCATCATGGCAGGAACGAGTGCTGCA
AAAACATTGCTTACACGAATTAAGCAATCTCAAGCAAAGGCTGTAACAAAGAGTGAGCTTGTACACGTTT
AACTGTCATTTGATAAAGACATACTGTAAACAAAGTAACTAGGAAGTTTTAAATAAATGAGTATTCTCGA
TTTTCCCCGAGTTCATTTTAAAGGGGTTGCGCGTGTCAATGTGCCAACAGGTAATCGTAATATTAACAAT
ACCTTAGATATATCGACAAACACGGCGATCAAGGATGGTAAACCCTACGACGTAGCAAAGCCACCGCAGG
CCTTTCATGACTACGTAAAGTCATTCGGGCCAAAATTTAATGCACACGGCCGTCTTGACGATGAAGGTGA
ATTTAACCTAGCTGCTGGTTACAACATGTGTGGTAATAACCACTTCAGCTGGGAAAACACCTTAATTACA
TCGGTTCAACTAAAACCTGGTGAATACATTACCGAAGATAAGTTAGTCGGCAATAAACTGTCACTTTGGG
GGCATTACAACGAATATTTGAGAACATCATTTAATCGTGCACGCTGGGTCGACAACGACCCGACACGAAG
AGATTCGGCACTCATTTATGCTGGTCAACTGACTATCACAGACCCTAAATCGTCAGCCAATACTGCACAT
ATTTTATCAGCAGACATTGACTGCACACATGGTGTTCGATGGGTTAACCGTGGTTATATTGAAGAGCCGA
TTAACCACTTTCTCCATGAAGAAATGAGCGAAGCTCGTCTGTTTCAGTTCACAGTAAAAAAAGACAGTGA
AGAATTTATATTTAATCAGCTAGGTCTTGAGTCTGAATTTCTATCAGTATTGAAAGATAAGCTAAAAGAC
CCAACGGTGAAAGGCTTAGTGGTACAGTACTGTGTAAGTAACCTGTCTCCGCCTATGACACCTAACAAAC
CCGTTTTTTGCGACTTACACGGCTCCATTGGTTTGTGGTACGACGATGACATGAAAACCTCTCCAACAGG
ACGAATTTTAAGGCCGGATAATAGTGAGCAGTACGCGCCTATTGCGCTATCAGTTAAAGATAACTGGCTC
AGTCTAAACAGTGCGATTAGTTTTCCTCATCAAAATTATGAACAAGCTATTCCGGTTCAAAACGGCATGC
CACCTGCACTAAGTGGCAAGGTTAACTTGGGTGATCTGTACTTGAAATCCAATAGTGGTCAGGTGTTAGC
AGTGATACAACCGCAAGACTACATAAACAATCACCTCAATGCTGGTGTCATTGATATTCCCTTGCCTGAT
ATCGATGCACAATTTCATCAGCAATCTTTAAAGCTATGCTCAGAGCGGCACACTTGGTACGAAAGTGATT
GGTATATTCAAGCTGAGCAACACATCCTCTCTATGGAAAGTCCAAACAAGGAGCTAAATAAGCCAAGTAC
ACAGTCACTGGACATACGCAGCTACTACAGAGGTGAGCCTGCATCTGTCAGTCAATTGGCCACCCACGTG
TTAACACCTAACACAGTGGCTTGCTCTCCTTTTGTTGAAACAGATGACAATGGGCGAGGAAAACTCGACA
TTGAGAGCCTTGGTGCAGGTAGCGCAGAGCTCTTTTTAGGAGAGTTTTATAGTCCAGTGCAAATCCGTGT
GCTTGCAGATGATTGGGCATTGGCTGATACGCCTACAGAGCTGGTTGACTATGACTTTCTCTATACCCAT
GTTATGGCCTATTACGAACTTTTTTATCCATTTATGACTGAAGCGGTATTCAGTATGGCGGATAAGTGTA
AATGTGAAACCTATGCCCGACTAATGTGGCAAATGTGTGACCCAAAAAACCGCGACAAAAGCTATTACAT
GCCGAGCACTCGGGAGATGCCAGAAGTCCACTCACAGCTGTTTTTAAAGTATCTGTGTAATGTAGAACAA
TCCGCTATGCCAAATATATTGCCAGCAGCGCAATCCGAGGCAAAGATCCGCGGCAAAATCAAAAACAAAA
AGCAGCTGATCAGCGCACTAAAAGACGCTGTGGACCTAGAGCTTTCAATTATGCTGCAATATATATACAG
CGCCTACTCATTACCTAACTATGCTATTGGCGAGCACTTAGTCTCGCTTGGACGCTGGAACGAGCAACAA
CTAGAACTTGTAAATGGTGGCAAAGACAGACGACTCAATAGCGGCTGGCGCGGTGCATTACTTGAAATCG
CACACGAAGAAATGATCCACTATTTAGTGGTAAACAACCTCCTTATGGCATTGGGCGAGCCGTTTTATCC
AGGCAAGCCGGTTTTGGGAGAGCAAGCAAAAGACACTTTTGGTCTCGATACTGAGTTTTCATTCGAACCA
TTTTCAGAGCACATAGTTGCCAAATTTGTTCGCTTTGAGTGGCCAGCGTTTTTCCCAACCGTCGGGAAGT
CTATTGCAGACTTTTATGCCGATATCACAAAAGCAATCGATGAACTACCTGACTTATTTGGTGAAGAGAA
GATCAATTTGGGCGGCGAGCATCATTTGTTTCTCAATGAAATTATCAATCGAGAATATCCAGGCTATCAG
TTTGAAGTTTACGATAAGGAGACAGCCTTATTCGCTATTAACTTCGTGACTGAGCAAGGCGAAGGAGTTG
CTGCTGAGTCCCCCCAATTTGAAGTCAGTCATTTTAGTCGTTTACGAGCGATATCAAAAGCCTTAACTAA
CAGTGATATCCCATTTGAACCAGCATATCCAGTGCTGAAAAATCCCGTATTTGAAGCACGAAGCGGGTGT
AACCTCGTGACGGACCCCGCAGCAGTAGAACTTATGCAGTTTTATAAAGGGTGCCATGAATTAATGTTCC
AGCTGATGATGCAACACTTTGCTATCAAGCCGCTGGGCAGTATGCGCCGTTCACGATTAATGAATGGTGC
TATCGATCTCATGACCGGGATATTAAGGCCACTTTCAGTACTACTTATGACATTACCTTCAGGCGTACCA
GGTAGAAACGCGGGTCCACCTGTACCTGAAGCTATTAACACACACGTATTTCCAGACCTAGAGCAAGGGT
GTATGGCCATATCTGAGCAATGTAAAAAGCTTGCAGCTATGGGTAGAGCTATGGTCTGTGCAAAACCTCC
AACAACACAAATTGAGTTATTAGAGTTTTTTCAAAATCAGATGCATGAAATCGCAACTGGCAAACTTTCA
AGGGAAGCTTAATCATGAAGAAAATAATTGTCATTGGCGGCGGTCTAGCCGGTGGCCTGACAGCCATATA
CTTAGCAAGACGCGGATACGATGTACACATCATAGAGAAACGTGGAAACCCTCTATTGAGCCAAGCAGAC
TACATTGATCAGGTCAGCTCACGCGCCATTGGTGTAAGTATGACTGTGCGGGGCATAGAGGCTGTGGTTG
CGGCAGGGATCCCGCTTGAAGAGCTTCAAGCATGCGGTGTAGAAGTATCTGGCATGTCGTTTTTTGTTAA
AGGAGAGCCAAAAACGCGTGAACTACCCCCGCTTGATAAACTCAAGCCGCTATCTCTCAGTCGCAGTGCG
TTTCAAGTTTTGTTAAACAAATATGCGGAACTTGCAGGTGTGAACTATCACTATGATCAACGCTGTATCG
AAGTCAATTTAGATAACTGCTCAGTGATGACAAAAGACAGCAATGACACTTTTGTTACTCATAAAGGTGA
TTTACTTATCGGTGCAGATGGCGCGCGTTCGTGTGTCAGAGAAGCGATGCAGTCCCATTGTAGGCGTTTT
GAGTTCCACCAATCATTTTTCAAACATGGTTATAAAACACTGGTTGTACCCGATGCATCTAAAGTTGGAT
TGCGCAAAGATCTCCTGTACTTCTTTGGCATGGACTCAGCAGGACAATTTGCAGGGCGTGCTGCGACAAT
CCCCGACGGCAGTATCAGCTTTGCGGTTTGCCTTCCTTATACGGGTCAAGTGAGCTTGCACAGTGACGAC
AGCACCGCAATGCGAGCATTCTTCGACAAATACTACCCAATGGTTCCTGAAGATATTCGTCAAGATATGT
TTGAGCAATTCATGATCAAGCCTAGCAATGACTTAATCAACGTGCGCTCATCTACGTTCCATTATAAAAA
CACCGCATTACTGATTGGCGATTCAGCCCATGCGACCGCACCATTTTTAGGTCAAGGGATGAATATGGCG
CTCGAAGACGCCTATGTATTGGACACCTTGTTTGACCAATATGGCGATGACTTTACCAAGATCCTCGAAG
AATTTACCGTTCAGCGCAAAATTGAAGCCGATGCCATGCAGGATATGGCCCGTGCTAACTATGAAGTTCT
TAGTTGCTCAGACCCTATCTTTTTTATGCGAGCTCGATTTGCACGCTATATGAATCAGAAATTTCCAGAT
CATTACCCGCCAGATATGGCAGAAAAACTTTACTTCACATCAATGCGTTACAGTGAATTAAGAGATAAGC
AAGAAAAGCAAAACGTTTGGTACAAAATAGGGAGAATGAATTAATGAAGATTTTAGTTGTTGGTGCCGGT
CCATCAGGTCTGATGTTTGCTAGTGAAACCAAAAAGTTAAAGCCAGAATGGGAAATTCGTATCATTGAGA
AAAACCACCCTGACGCCAACGTCGTTGGCTGGGGTGTTGTACTGCCAGGGAGAGCGCCGCATCACCCGGC
TAACCCTTTGTCATATTTAGAAAACCATGAAATACTCGATGCCCAGTATTTAGAAGACTTTAAGCTAACG
CACCACAATCAAAGTGCGTTGAAAAGCACAGGAGTGACCTTGTGTGGTGCCGAGCGAAAGTCGATGGTTC
GTGAACTTAGACAATTATGTGTCGGCTTAGGTATCACCATAGATTACGAACATCCTGCGGTAGAAGATGC
AGAGCTATTGTGCAACGAATACGATTTAGTCGTGGTTTCAAACGGCATTAATCACACCACGACTTATTAC
CGTGATTCCCTCAAACCCAAAGTGGAATTTGGTAAAAACCGCTACATGTGGTACGGCACACCAAAAACAT
TTGATGCCATGAACTTGATCTTTAAGTCGCACTCAAAAGGCATTTTTGTCGCACACTCTTATAAATATTC
AAGCACGATGAGCACATTCGTCGTCGAGTGCAGTGAAGAAACCTATCAAAAATCGGGGCTTGATGAAATG
TCGCCGCAAGAAGCAGAGAAATTCATCGCTTCTGTCTTTGAAAGTGAGTTAGACGGCAATCCGGTTATGG
CGCAAGAAGGCTTAAAATGGCGTAACTTTATGACGCTTAGCCATGAGAAAGCATATGACGGTAACGTTGC
TCTGCTCGGTGACGCATTGCAGTCGGGTCACTTTTCAATCGGTCACGGTACGACCATGGCTGTGGTTGGC
GCACAAATCTTGGTTAAAGCCGTTTTCGATAACCCCGACAATGTTGAAGCTGCATTGGCTGACTTTAACC
AGCACGTTATGCCAATCATGCGCCTATTTGATCAACATGCAACCATCAGCCGCCTTTGGTTTGAAACGGT
AGAAGACAGAATGCACTTGTCTACGGGCGAAGTCGCTCAGAGCTTTGCTGAGCGCCGTGGCGAGCTCCCA
CCATTACCGGCAGCTTTAGGCCAAGCGCTTGAAAGAGCCCTTGCCCGCGGAGACAAATAATATGGATCTG
CAAAAACAAAAGCATCCCCCTAAGCTACCTACGCAGTGGAATAGCAGTTACATTTCATACTGGCAGCCAA
TGCAGCCGCAAGACCATATCACGTCTGGTTATTGCTGGTTTGATTACGCCAATAATGTCTGTCGAATAGA
TGGGTTGTTTAACCCTTGGTCGGAAGAAAAGACCGGTCATAGATTGTGGATGTCGGAGATCATGTACCCG
GCAACCAATGAATCTTTTAAGTCCAAAATCGCTTATAGCCGTGCGCAAATGGATCAACAAAGCTCGTTTC
AAGAGCAAGTATTAAACGATGAGGTTGACCCCTGCCATGAGTTGATATTAATGCAAGATGTACTTGAGCT
ATGCAACGCCGAGTTTATAGGCACCTGTGAAGTGATGGGCACTGAAGCGGATATTTGGCACTTTGAGCGT
CCTAATAATAAGGGACCAGCCACTTACTATTTCAAAGCGGATACCAATCAACTTTTGCGAATGGTTACAG
GCGATCCACAAAAAATGGCATCGGTACGGGATTTCCCCAATTTTAATACTCGAGAAATTGACCCTGAAAT
TTTTCAACCGACTCCATTAAAACAACCTGAGTAAGCACTCGAGCACCACCACCACCACCACTGAGATCCG
GCTGCTAACAAAGCCCGAAAGGAAGCTGAGTTGGCTGCTGCCACCGCTGAGCAATAACTAGCATAACCCC
TTGGGGCCTCTAAACGGGTCTTGAGGGGTTTTTTGCTGAAAGGAGGAACTATATCCGGATTGGCGAATGG
GAGCTTTCCAGTCGGGAAACCTGTCGTGAGGCTAGGTGGAGGCTCAGTGAGCTTTCCAGTCGGGAAACCT
GTCGTGCCAGCTGCATTAATGAATCGGCCAACGCGCGGGGAGAGGCGGTTTGCGTATTGGGCGCATGCAT
AAAAACTGTTGTAATTCATTAAGCATTCTGCCGACATGGAATCCATCACAAACGGCATGATGAACCTGAA
TCGCCAGCGGCATCAGCACCTTGTCGCCTTGCGTATAATATTTGCCCATGGACGCACACCGTGGAAACGG
ATGAAGGCACGAACCCAGTTGACATAAGCCTGTTCGGTTCGTAAACTGTAATGCAAGTAGCGTATGCGCT
CACGCAACTGGTCCAGAACCTTGACCGAACGCAGCGGTGGTAACGGCGCAGTGGCGGTTTTCATGGCTTG
TTATGACTGTTTTTTTGTACAGTCTATGCCTCGGGCATCCAAGCAGCAAGCGCGTTACGCCGTGGGTCGA
TGTTTGATGTTATGGAGCAGCAACGATGTTACGCAGCAGCAACGATGTTACGCAGCAGGGCAGTCGCCCT
AAAACAAAGTTAGGTGGCTCAAGTATGGGCATCATTCGCACATGTAGGCTCGGCCCTGACCAAGTCAAAT
CCATGCGGGCTGCTCTTGATCTTTTCGGTCGTGAGTTCGGAGACGTAGCCACCTACTCCCAACATCAGCC
GGACTCCGATTACCTCGGGAACTTGCTCCGTAGTAAGACATTCATCGCGCTTGCTGCCTTCGACCAAGAA
GCGGTTGTTGGCGCTCTCGCGGCTTACGTTCTGCCCAAGTTTGAGCAGCCGCGTAGTGAGATCTATATCT
ATGATCTCGCAGTCTCCGGAGAGCACCGGAGGCAGGGCATTGCCACCGCGCTCATCAATCTCCTCAAGCA
TGAGGCCAACGCGCTTGGTGCTTATGTGATCTACGTGCAAGCAGATTACGGTGACGATCCCGCAGTGGCT
CTCTATACAAAGTTGGGCATACGGGAAGAAGTGATGCACTTTGATATCGACCCAAGTACCGCCACCTAAC
AATTCGTTCAAGCCGAGATCGGCTTCCCGGCCGCGGAGTTGTTCGGTAAATTGTCACAACGCCGCAGGTG
GCACTTTTCGGGGAAATGTGCGCGCCCGCGTTCCTGCTGGCGCTGGGCCTGTTTCTGGCGCTGGACTTCC
CGCTGTTCCGTCAGCAGCTTTTCGCCCACGGCCTTGATGATCGCGGCGGCCTTGGCCTGCATATCCCGAT
TCAACGGCCCCAGGGC
Features (pLannotate 1.2.2; 19 found; start..end, strand, type, name):
   1055..1826    +  rep_origin     pBBR1 oriV: replication origin of the broad-host-range plasmid pBBR1 from Bordetella bronchiseptica; requires the pBBR1 Rep protein for replication
   1827..2489    +  CDS            pBBR1 Rep: replication protein for the broad-host-range plasmid pBBR1 from Bordetella bronchiseptica
   2550..2619    +  CDS            TcR (fragment): tetracycline efflux protein; tet; confers resistance to tetracycline
   2949..2980    -  CDS            CmR (fragment): chloramphenicol acetyltransferase confers resistance to chloramphenicol
   2980..3057    +  rep_origin     M13 ori (fragment): M13 bacteriophage origin of replication; arrow indicates direction of (+) strand synthesis
   3061..3216    -  CDS            lacZα (fragment): LacZα fragment of β-galactosidase; lacZ fragment
   3220..3969    -  CDS            luxR: LUXR_ALIFS - Experimental evidence at protein level: Swiss-Prot protein existence level 1. Transcriptional activator of the bioluminescence operon. Binds to the OHHL autoinducer. From Aliivibrio fischeri (Vibrio fischeri).
   4009..4054    -  promoter       lacI promoter (fragment): lacI
   4192..4241    +  misc_RNA       sTRSV HHRz: hammerhead ribozyme from the tobacco ringspot virus satellite RNA (Khvorova et al., 2003)
   5657..8689    +  CDS            vioB: VIOB_CHRVO - Experimental evidence at protein level: Swiss-Prot protein existence level 1. Catalyzes the hydrogen peroxide-dependent dimerization of two L-tryptophan-derived molecules (imine form of indole 3-pyruvate (IPA)), to form an uncharacterized product suggested to be indole-3-pyruvate imine dimer that can spontaneously convert into dichlorochromopyrrolate (CPA). The uncharacterized product is the substrate of VioE. From Chromobacterium violaceum (strain ATCC 12472 / DSM 30191 / JCM 1249 / NBRC 12614 / NCIMB 9131 / NCTC 9757).
   8695..9981    +  CDS            vioC: VIOC_CHRVO - Experimental evidence at protein level: Swiss-Prot protein existence level 1. Catalyzes the hydroxylation of the 16-position of protoviolaceinate and protodeoxyviolaceinate to form violacein and deoxyviolacein, respectively. From Chromobacterium violaceum (strain ATCC 12472 / DSM 30191 / JCM 1249 / NBRC 12614 / NCIMB 9131 / NCTC 9757).
   9984..11108   +  CDS            vioD: VIOD_CHRVO - Experimental evidence at protein level: Swiss-Prot protein existence level 1. Catalyzes the oxygenation of the 6-position of protodeoxyviolaceinate to form proviolacein. From Chromobacterium violaceum (strain ATCC 12472 / DSM 30191 / JCM 1249 / NBRC 12614 / NCIMB 9131 / NCTC 9757).
  11734..11751   +  CDS            9xHis (fragment): 9xHis affinity tag
  11761..11810   +  CDS            SET1 (fragment): solubility-enhancement tag derived from T7 phage gene 10B
  11818..11865   +  terminator     T7 terminator: transcription terminator for bacteriophage T7 RNA polymerase
  11951..12034   -  CDS            lacI (fragment): lac repressor; lacI; The lac repressor binds to the lac operator to inhibit transcription in E. coli. This inhibition can be relieved by adding lactose or isopropyl-β-D-thiogalactopyranoside (IPTG).
  12045..12161   -  CDS            CmR (fragment): chloramphenicol acetyltransferase; cat; confers resistance to chloramphenicol
  12199..12227   +  promoter       Pc promoter: intI1 (promoter lies within the coding sequence); class 1 integron promoter
  12416..12949   +  CDS            GmR: gentamycin acetyltransferase; aacC1; confers resistance to gentamycin
