[The description below was written by a language model from this plasmid's Addgene catalogue record and pLannotate feature annotations shown in this document.]
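Description:
pBLxVi5 is a 13.2 kb broad-host-range bacterial expression plasmid from a toolbox built for controlled gene expression across the Proteobacteria. It replicates from the pBBR1 origin of Bordetella bronchiseptica together with its cognate Rep protein, which allows low-copy maintenance in many Gram-negative hosts. Selection is by gentamicin, through the aacC1 acetyltransferase gene lying downstream of a class 1 integron Pc promoter. Short annotated fragments of TcR, CmR, lacZα, lacI and an M13 origin appear to be non-functional remnants of earlier backbone construction rather than working parts.

The payload combines an inducible regulator with a pigment reporter. The luxR gene from Aliivibrio fischeri sits on the reverse strand, apparently driven by a lacI promoter fragment. It encodes the transcriptional activator that binds the acyl-homoserine lactone autoinducer OHHL. According to the catalogue entry, LuxR activates the PLuxB promoter, which is not itself annotated in the feature table but presumably lies in the divergent region upstream of the cargo. An sTRSV hammerhead ribozyme follows and probably acts as an insulator, cleaving the 5′ leader to make expression less dependent on promoter context.

Downstream are violacein biosynthesis genes from Chromobacterium violaceum. The annotation identifies vioB, vioC and vioD. Unannotated stretches before vioB and after vioD could hold vioA and vioE, but the table does not confirm this. The cassette ends at a T7 terminator, preceded by short His-tag and SET1 fragments. Inducer addition should therefore yield purple violacein pigment, giving a visible readout for assessing the performance of the LuxR/PLuxB system in different proteobacterial hosts.
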