Addgene plasmid #167516: pBLxVi5
Purpose: Broad-Host range expression vector, pBBR origin, LuxR activator, PLuxB promoter, Violacein, Gentamicin Resistance Marker.
Depositing lab: Christopher Reisch. Depositing organization: University of Florida. Publication: A plasmid toolbox for controlled gene expression across the Proteobacteria. Schuster LA, Reisch CR. Nucleic Acids Res. 2021 Jun 14. pii: 6298615. doi: 10.1093/nar/gkab496. PubMed 34125913.
Backbone
  Vector backbone: pBLxVi5
  Vector type: Bacterial Expression, Synthetic Biology
Growth in bacteria
  Bacterial resistance: Gentamicin, 10 μg/mL
  Growth temperature: 37°C
  Growth strain: DH5alpha
  Copy number: Low Copy
Gene/Insert
  Gene/Insert name: LuxR-Violacein
  Species: Synthetic
  Promoter: PLuxB
  Cloning method: Ligation Independent Cloning
Resource information
  A portion of this plasmid was derived from a plasmid made by: sAJM.1506 was from Addgene plasmid #108254
Terms and licenses: Academic/Nonprofit Terms; Industry Terms: Not Available to Industry
How to cite: pBLxVi5 was a gift from Christopher Reisch (Addgene plasmid # 167516 ; http://n2t.net/addgene:167516 ; RRID:Addgene_167516)
